>Addgene plasmid #86441 | pmCherry-GFP | addgene full sequence | sequence record 174195 | Addgene NGS Result
TCGCGCGTTTCGGTGATGACGGTGAAAACCTCTGACACATGCAGCTCCCGGAGACGGTCACAGCTTGTCT
GTAAGCGGATGCCGGGAGCAGACAAGCCCGTCAGGGCGCGTCAGCGGGTGTTGGCGGGTGTCGGGGCTGG
CTTAACTATGCGGCATCAGAGCAGATTGTACTGAGAGTGCACCATATCATCATTTGTACAGTTCATCCAT
ACCATGCGTGATGCCCGCTGCGGTTACGAACTCCAGCAGAACCATATGATCGCGTTTCTCGTTCGGATCT
TTAGACAGAACGCTTTGCGTGCTCAGATAGTGATTGTCTGGCAGCAGAACAGGACCATCACCGATTGGAG
TGTTTTGCTGGTAGTGATCAGCCAGCTGCACGCTGCCATCCTCCACGTTGTGGCGAATTTTAAAATTCGC
TTTAATGCCATTTTTTTGTTTATCGGCGGTGATGTAAACATTGTGGCTGTTAAAATTGTATTCCAGCTTA
TGGCCCAGGATATTGCCGTCTTCTTTAAAGTCAATGCCTTTCAGCTCAATGCGGTTTACCAGGGTATCGC
CTTCAAATTTCACTTCCGCACGCGTTTTGTACGTGCCGTCATCCTTAAAGGAAATCGTGCGTTCCTGCAC
ATAGCCTTCCGGCATGGCGGACTTGAAGAAGTCATGCTGCTTCATATGGTCCGGATAACGAGCAAAGCAC
TGAACACCATAAGTCAGCGTCGTTACCAGAGTCGGCCAAGGTACCGGCAGTTTACCAGTAGTACAGATGA
ACTTCAGCGTCAGTTTACCATTAGTTGCGTCACCTTCACCCTCGCCACGCACGGAAAACTTATGACCGTT
GACATCACCATCCAGTTCCACCAGAATAGGGACGACACCAGTGAACAGCTCCTCGCCTTTACGCATGGTA
CCGGTAAAACGACGGCCAGTTGAATTTCCACACAGATCCCGGCACAAACTTCCCCATGCATCTCCCGAAT
TCGAGCTCGGTACCCGGGGATCCTCTAGAGTCGACTTGTACAGCTCGTCCATGCCGCCGGTGGAGTGGCG
GCCCTCGGCGCGTTCGTACTGTTCCACGATGGTGTAGTCCTCGTTGTGGGAGGTGATGTCCAACTTGATG
TTGACGTTGTAGGCGCCGGGCAGCTGCACGGGCTTCTTGGCCTTGTAGGTGGTCTTGACCTCAGCGTCGT
AGTGGCCGCCGTCCTTCAGCTTCAGCCTCTGCTTGATCTCGCCCTTCAGGGCGCCGTCCTCGGGGTACAT
CCGCTCGGAGGAGGCCTCCCAGCCCATGGTCTTCTTCTGCATTACGGGGCCGTCGGAGGGGAAGTTGGTG
CCGCGCAGCTTCACCTTGTAGATGAACTCGCCGTCCTGCAGGGAGGAGTCCTGGGTCACGGTCACCACGC
CGCCGTCCTCGAAGTTCATCACGCGCTCCCACTTGAAGCCCTCGGGGAAGGACAGCTTCAAGTAGTCGGG
GATGTCGGCGGGGTGCTTCACGTAGGCCTTGGAGCCGTACATGAACTGAGGGGACAGGATGTCCCAGGCG
AAGGGCAGGGGGCCACCCTTGGTCACCTTCAGCTTGGCGGTCTGGGTGCCCTCGTAGGGGCGGCCCTCGC
CCTCGCCCTCGATCTCGAACTCGTGGCCGTTCACGGAGCCCTCCATGTGCACCTTGAAGCGCATGAACTC
CTTGATGATGGCCATGTTATCCTCCTCGCCCTTGCTCACCATCAAGCTTGGCGTAATCATGGTCATAGCT
GTTTCCTGTGTGAAATTGTTATCCGCTCACAATTCCACACAACATACGAGCCGGAAGCATAAAGTGTAAA
GCCTGGGGTGCCTAATGAGTGAGCTAACTCACATTAATTGCGTTGCGCTCACTGCCCGCTTTCCAGTCGG
GAAACCTGTCGTGCCAGCTGCATTAATGAATCGGCCAACGCGCGGGGAGAGGCGGTTTGCGTATTGGGCG
CTCTTCCGCTTCCTCGCTCACTGACTCGCTGCGCTCGGTCGTTCGGCTGCGGCGAGCGGTATCAGCTCAC
TCAAAGGCGGTAATACGGTTATCCACAGAATCAGGGGATAACGCAGGAAAGAACATGTGAGCAAAAGGCC
AGCAAAAGGCCAGGAACCGTAAAAAGGCCGCGTTGCTGGCGTTTTTCCATAGGCTCCGCCCCCCTGACGA
GCATCACAAAAATCGACGCTCAAGTCAGAGGTGGCGAAACCCGACAGGACTATAAAGATACCAGGCGTTT
CCCCCTGGAAGCTCCCTCGTGCGCTCTCCTGTTCCGACCCTGCCGCTTACCGGATACCTGTCCGCCTTTC
TCCCTTCGGGAAGCGTGGCGCTTTCTCATAGCTCACGCTGTAGGTATCTCAGTTCGGTGTAGGTCGTTCG
CTCCAAGCTGGGCTGTGTGCACGAACCCCCCGTTCAGCCCGACCGCTGCGCCTTATCCGGTAACTATCGT
CTTGAGTCCAACCCGGTAAGACACGACTTATCGCCACTGGCAGCAGCCACTGGTAACAGGATTAGCAGAG
CGAGGTATGTAGGCGGTGCTACAGAGTTCTTGAAGTGGTGGCCTAACTACGGCTACACTAGAAGAACAGT
ATTTGGTATCTGCGCTCTGCTGAAGCCAGTTACCTTCGGAAAAAGAGTTGGTAGCTCTTGATCCGGCAAA
CAAACCACCGCTGGTAGCGGTGGTTTTTTTGTTTGCAAGCAGCAGATTACGCGCAGAAAAAAAGGATCTC
AAGAAGATCCTTTGATCTTTTCTACGGGGTCTGACGCTCAGTGGAACGAAAACTCACGTTAAGGGATTTT
GGTCATGAGATTATCAAAAAGGATCTTCACCTAGATCCTTTTAAATTAAAAATGAAGTTTTAAATCAATC
TAAAGTATATATGAGTAAACTTGGTCTGACAGTTACCAATGCTTAATCAGTGAGGCACCTATCTCAGCGA
TCTGTCTATTTCGTTCATCCATAGTTGCCTGACTCCCCGTCGTGTAGATAACTACGATACGGGAGGGCTT
ACCATCTGGCCCCAGTGCTGCAATGATACCGCGAGACCCACGCTCACCGGCTCCAGATTTATCAGCAATA
AACCAGCCAGCCGGAAGGGCCGAGCGCAGAAGTGGTCCTGCAACTTTATCCGCCTCCATCCAGTCTATTA
ATTGTTGCCGGGAAGCTAGAGTAAGTAGTTCGCCAGTTAATAGTTTGCGCAACGTTGTTGCCATTGCTAC
AGGCATCGTGGTGTCACGCTCGTCGTTTGGTATGGCTTCATTCAGCTCCGGTTCCCAACGATCAAGGCGA
GTTACATGATCCCCCATGTTGTGCAAAAAAGCGGTTAGCTCCTTCGGTCCTCCGATCGTTGTCAGAAGTA
AGTTGGCCGCAGTGTTATCACTCATGGTTATGGCAGCACTGCATAATTCTCTTACTGTCATGCCATCCGT
AAGATGCTTTTCTGTGACTGGTGAGTACTCAACCAAGTCATTCTGAGAATAGTGTATGCGGCGACCGAGT
TGCTCTTGCCCGGCGTCAATACGGGATAATACCGCGCCACATAGCAGAACTTTAAAAGTGCTCATCATTG
GAAAACGTTCTTCGGGGCGAAAACTCTCAAGGATCTTACCGCTGTTGAGATCCAGTTCGATGTAACCCAC
TCGTGCACCCAACTGATCTTCAGCATCTTTTACTTTCACCAGCGTTTCTGGGTGAGCAAAAACAGGAAGG
CAAAATGCCGCAAAAAAGGGAATAAGGGCGACACGGAAATGTTGAATACTCATACTCTTCCTTTTTCAAT
ATTATTGAAGCATTTATCAGGGTTATTGTCTCATGAGCGGATACATATTTGAATGTATTTAGAAAAATAA
ACAAATAGGGGTTCCGCGCACATTTCCCCGAAAAGTGCCACCTGACGTCTAAGAAACCATTATTATCATG
ACATTAACCTATAAAAATAGGCGTATCACGAGGCCCTTTCGTC
Features (pLannotate 1.2.2; 13 found; start..end, strand, type, name):
    137..187     +  misc_feature   bom (fragment): basis of mobility region from pBR322
    193..906     -  CDS            superfolder GFP: GFP variant that folds robustly even when fused to poorly folded proteins (Pédelacq et al., 2006)
    914..930     -  CDS            lacZα (fragment): LacZα fragment of β-galactosidase; lacZ fragment
    977..1015    +  misc_feature   MCS (fragment): pUC18/19 multiple cloning site
   1015..1722    -  CDS            mCherry: mCherry is a basic (constitutively fluorescent) red fluorescent protein published in 2004, derived from Discosoma sp.. It is reported to be a very rapidly-maturing monomer with low acid sensitivity.
   1766..1782    -  protein_bind   lac operator: The lac repressor binds to the lac operator to inhibit transcription in E. coli. This inhibition can be relieved by adding lactose or isopropyl-β-D-thiogalactopyranoside (IPTG). lac repressor encoded by lacI
   1790..1820    -  promoter       lac promoter: promoter for the E. coli lac operon
   1835..1856    -  protein_bind   CAP binding site: CAP binding activates transcription in the presence of cAMP. E. coli catabolite activator protein
   1869..1961    -  CDS            lacI (fragment): lac repressor; lacI; The lac repressor binds to the lac operator to inhibit transcription in E. coli. This inhibition can be relieved by adding lactose or isopropyl-β-D-thiogalactopyranoside (IPTG).
   2144..2732    -  rep_origin     ori: high-copy-number ColE1/pMB1/pBR322/pUC origin of replication
   2903..3763    -  CDS            AmpR: β-lactamase; bla; confers resistance to ampicillin, carbenicillin, and related antibiotics
   3764..3868    -  promoter       AmpR promoter: bla
   3963..35      +  CDS            rop (fragment) (across the origin): Rop protein, which maintains plasmids at low copy number; rop
