[The description below was written by a language model from this plasmid's Addgene catalogue record and pLannotate feature annotations shown in this document.]
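Description:
pmCherry-GFP is a small (about 4 kb) bacterial reporter plasmid built on the pUC19 backbone and intended for colour-based readout in E. coli rather than for expression in eukaryotic cells. It replicates from the high-copy ColE1/pUC origin and is selected with ampicillin through the β-lactamase (AmpR) gene and its native promoter. The short bom, rop, lacI and lacZα annotations are only fragments, consistent with remnants of the parental vector rather than functional genes.

The payload is a single open reading frame driven by the lac promoter, with the adjacent CAP binding site and lac operator retained, so expression follows normal lac regulation. The frame begins with mCherry, continues through a portion of the pUC multiple cloning site, and ends with superfolder GFP, a variant that folds well even when fused to other sequences. The stated purpose is to visualise and quantify out-of-frame mutations produced by genome editing. The layout suggests that a fragment spanning an edited target site is cloned into the MCS between the two fluorescent proteins. mCherry would then be translated regardless, while sfGFP would be produced only if the inserted fragment preserves the reading frame. Colonies showing both colours versus red alone would then distinguish in-frame from frameshifted alleles, and counting them would give an estimate of editing efficiency, although the record does not spell out the workflow.

The depositor notes that the submitted sequence was compiled from component sequences rather than verified by sequencing. The feature table, however, derives from a repository full-plasmid sequencing result whose length matches the stated total size.
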