Addgene plasmid #86441: pmCherry-GFP
Purpose: visualization and quantifying the out-of-frame mutations from genome editing
Depositing lab: Yun-Bo Shi. Depositing organization: National Institute of Child Health and Human Development (NICHD). Publication: A simple and efficient method to visualize and quantify the efficiency of chromosomal mutations from genome editing. Fu L, Wen L, Luu N, Shi YB. Sci Rep. 2016 Oct 17;6:35488. doi: 10.1038/srep35488. PubMed 27748423.
Backbone
  Vector backbone: pUC19
  Backbone manufacturer: Thermofischer
  Backbone size w/o insert (bp): 2687
  Total vector size (bp): 3963
  Vector type: Color visualization in bacteria
Growth in bacteria
  Bacterial resistance: Ampicillin, 100 μg/mL
  Growth temperature: 37°C
  Growth strain: DH5alpha
  Copy number: High Copy
Gene/Insert
  Gene/Insert name: mCherry-MCS-sfGFP fusion gene
  Insert size (bp): 1530
  Promoter: Plac
  Tag / fusion protein: mCherry-sfGFP
  Cloning method: Restriction Enzyme; 5′ cloning site HindIII (not destroyed); 3′ cloning site NdeI (destroyed during cloning)
  Sequencing primers: 5′ M13R
Resource information
  A portion of this plasmid was derived from a plasmid made by: mCherry was PCR-amplified from Addgene clone#59995; sfGFP gene was synthesized based on sequences of GenBank # HQ873313. sfGFP gene was synthesized based on sequences of GenBank # HQ873313.
Terms and licenses: Academic/Nonprofit Terms; Industry Terms: Not Available to Industry
Depositor comments: The whole plasmid sequences were compiled based on vector sequences information. It was not confirmed by DNA sequencing.
How to cite: pmCherry-GFP was a gift from Yun-Bo Shi (Addgene plasmid # 86441 ; http://n2t.net/addgene:86441 ; RRID:Addgene_86441)
